>Addgene plasmid #25951 | cp204 | depositor partial sequence | sequence record 12172 | Author sequence
CTCGAGCATGTCCAGCTCCGGGGCACTGGGCGGTACGAACGAGGACTACACCATCGTGGAACAGTACGAA
CGCGCCGAGGTCCGCCACTCCACCGGCGGCATGGACGAGCTGTACAAGGGTGGCACTGGCGGTTCCATGG
TGAGCAAGGGCGTGGAGGATAACATGGCCTTCATCAAGGAGTTCATGCGCTTCAAGGTGCACATGGAGGG
CTCCGTCAACGGCCACGAGTTCGAGATCGAGGGCGAGGGCGAGGGCCGCCCCTACGAGGGCACCCAGACC
GCCAAGCTGAAGGTGACCAAGGGTGGCCCCCTGCCCTTCGCCTGGGACATCCTGTCCCCTCAGCTCATGT
ACGGCTCCAAGGCCTACGTGAAGCACCCCGCCGACATCCCCGACTACTGGAAGCTGTCCTTCCCCGAGGG
CTTCAAGTGGGAGCGCGTGATGAACTTCGAGGACGGAGGCGTGGTGACCGTGACCCAGGACTCCTCCCTG
CAGGACGGCGAGTTCATCTACAAGGTGAAGCTGCGCGGCACCAACTTCCCCTCCGACGGCCCCGTAATGC
AGAAGAAGACCATGGGCTGGGAGGCCTCCTCCGAGCGGATGTACCCCGAGGACGGCGCTCTGAAGGGCGA
GATCAAGCAGAGGCTGAAGCTGAAGGACGGCGGCCACTACGACGCTGAGGTCAAGACCACCTACAAGGCC
AAGAAGCCTGTGCAGCTGCCCGGCGCCTACAACGTCGACATCAAGTTGGACATCACCGCGGGCGGTGACC
AGCTGACAGAAGAGTGAGAATTC
