>Addgene plasmid #25951 | cp204 | addgene partial sequence | sequence record 32047 | 25951 with pBAD-F (5' ATGCCATAGCATTTTTATCC 3')
GCTTTTTATCGCAACTCTCTACTGTTTCTCCATACCCGTTTTTTGGGCTAACAGGAGGAATTAACCATGG
GGGGTTCTCATCATCATCATCATCATGGTATGGCTAGCATGACTGGTGGACAGCAAATGGGTCGGGATCT
GTACGACGATGACGATAAGGATCCGAGCTCGAGCATGTCCAGCTCCGGGGCACTGGGCGGTACGAACGAG
GACTACACCATCGTGGAACAGTACGAACGCGCCGAGGTCCGCCACTCCACCGGCGGCATGGACGAGCTGT
ACAAGGGTGGCACTGGCGGTTCCATGGTGAGCAAGGGCGTGGAGGATAACATGGCCTTCATCAAGGAGTT
CATGCGCTTCAAGGTGCACATGGAGGGCTCCGTCAACGGCCACGAGTTCGAGATCGAGGGCGAGGGCGAG
GGCCGCCCCTACGAGGGCACCCAGACCGCCAAGCTGAAGGTGACCAAGGGTGGCCCCCTGCCCTTCGCCT
GGGACATCCTGTCCCCTCAGCTCATGTACGGCTCCAAGGCCTACGTGAAGCACCCCGCCGACATCCCCGA
CTACTGGAAGCTGTCCTTCCCCGAGGGCTTCAAGTGGGAGCGCGTGATGAACTTCGAGGACGGAGGCGTG
GTGACCGTGACCCAGGACTCCTCCCTGCAGGACGGCGAGTTCATCTACAAGGTGAAGCTGCGCGGCACCA
ACTTCCCCTCCGACGGCCCCGTAATGCAGAAGAAGACCATGGGCTGGGAGGCCTCCTCCGAGCGGATGTA
CCCCGAGGACGGCGCTCTGAAGGGCGAGATCAAGCAGAGGCTGAAGCTGAAGGACGGCGGCCACTACGAC
GCTGAGGTCAAGACCACCTACN
