[The description below was written by a language model from this plasmid's Addgene catalogue record.]
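Description:
cp204 is a bacterial expression plasmid built on the pBad/HisB backbone (about 4.1 kb without insert), carrying an insert of roughly 800 bp cloned between the XhoI and EcoRI sites. It is propagated in standard E. coli cloning strains under ampicillin selection; the record lists copy number as unknown. No feature table accompanies the entry, so the promoter and origin are not itemised. pBAD/His-type vectors generally use the arabinose-inducible araBAD promoter together with the araC regulator, which gives tunable, tightly repressible expression in E. coli.

The insert, also named cp204, is listed as originating from D. striata, the Discosoma coral that is the source of the DsRed family of red fluorescent proteins. The associated publication concerns circularly permuted monomeric red fluorescent proteins with new termini located in the beta-sheet, and the name suggests a permutant whose new termini lie near residue 204, though the record does not spell out this numbering or identify the parent protein. In a circular permutation, the original N and C termini are joined and new ends are opened elsewhere in the fold. This is useful for probing the structural tolerance of the beta-barrel and for designing biosensors or fusion proteins with altered geometry. The protein is expressed with an N-terminal His tag supplied by the backbone, allowing purification by metal-affinity chromatography.

The depositor notes that the repository's sequencing shows minor mismatches and gaps relative to the lab's reference sequence. These are attributed to sequence assembly errors and are not expected to affect function.
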