Addgene plasmid #25951: cp204
Depositing lab: Robert Campbell. Depositing organization: University of Alberta. Publication: Circularly permuted monomeric red fluorescent proteins with new termini in the beta-sheet. Carlson HJ, Cotton DW, Campbell RE. Protein Sci. 2010 Aug;19(8):1490-9. doi: 10.1002/pro.428. PubMed 20521333.
Backbone
  Vector backbone: pBad/HisB
  Backbone size w/o insert (bp): 4100
  Vector type: Bacterial Expression
Growth in bacteria
  Bacterial resistance: Ampicillin, 100 μg/mL
  Growth temperature: 37°C
  Growth strain: DH5alpha
  Copy number: Unknown
Gene/Insert
  Gene/Insert name: cp204 (alt name: cp204)
  Species: D. Striata
  Insert size (bp): 800
  Tag / fusion protein: His (N terminal on backbone)
  Cloning method: Restriction Enzyme; 5′ cloning site XhoI (unknown if destroyed); 3′ cloning site EcoRI (unknown if destroyed)
  Sequencing primers: 5′ RECA1
Terms and licenses: Academic/Nonprofit Terms; Industry Terms: Not Available to Industry
Depositor comments: Addgene's sequence with pBAD-F shows minor mismatches and gaps with the reference sequence from the depositing lab. These discrepancies are a result of mistakes made during sequence assembly and should not impact plasmid function. Please note that growing the construct at 30-34C may increase protein yield (36-48hours).
How to cite: cp204 was a gift from Robert Campbell (Addgene plasmid # 25951 ; http://n2t.net/addgene:25951 ; RRID:Addgene_25951)
